Addgene plasmid #58789: pSPlit-OC-hDib1
Purpose: Express hDib1-LucC fusion protein in mammalian cells
Depositing lab: Hiroyoshi Ariga. Depositing organization: Hokkaido University. Publication: A split luciferase-based reporter for detection of a cellular macromolecular complex. Maita H, Tomita K, Ariga H. Anal Biochem. 2014 Feb 3. pii: S0003-2697(14)00035-9. doi: 10.1016/j.ab.2014.01.015. PubMed 24503441.
Backbone
  Vector backbone: pcDNA3
  Vector type: Mammalian Expression
  Selectable markers: Neomycin (select with G418)
Growth in bacteria
  Bacterial resistance: Ampicillin, 100 μg/mL
  Growth temperature: 37°C
  Growth strain: XL1 Blue
  Copy number: High Copy
Gene/Insert
  Gene/Insert name: hDib1
  Species: H. sapiens (human)
  Insert size (bp): 429
  Entrez Gene: TXNL4A (a.k.a. BMKS, DIB1, DIM1, SNRNP15, TXNL4, U5-15kD)
  Promoter: CMV
  Tag / fusion protein: Luciferase (394-550aa) (C terminal on backbone); Flag (N terminal on backbone)
  Cloning method: Restriction Enzyme; 5′ cloning site EcoRI (not destroyed); 3′ cloning site XhoI (not destroyed)
  Sequencing primers: 5′ T7; 3′ SP6
Terms and licenses: Academic/Nonprofit Terms; Industry Terms: Not Available to Industry
How to cite: pSPlit-OC-hDib1 was a gift from Hiroyoshi Ariga (Addgene plasmid # 58789 ; http://n2t.net/addgene:58789 ; RRID:Addgene_58789)
