[The description below was written by a language model from this plasmid's Addgene catalogue record.]
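Description:
pSPlit-OC-hDib1 is a mammalian expression plasmid built on the pcDNA3 backbone and designed to produce human Dib1 fused to the C-terminal fragment of luciferase. It is maintained in E. coli as a high-copy plasmid under ampicillin selection. It also carries a neomycin resistance marker, so transfected mammalian cells can be selected with G418. No feature table accompanies the record, so details of the origins of replication, polyadenylation signals and other backbone elements are not itemised beyond what the pcDNA3 designation implies.

The insert is the 429 bp coding sequence of human Dib1, the product of the TXNL4A gene, also known as DIM1 or the U5-15kD snRNP protein. It was cloned between EcoRI and XhoI sites, both of which were retained, and it is expressed from the CMV promoter. The backbone supplies an N-terminal Flag epitope, which allows detection or immunoprecipitation of the fusion. It also supplies a C-terminal luciferase fragment spanning residues 394 to 550 (LucC). This fragment is not expected to give meaningful signal on its own; in a split-luciferase complementation assay, light output is restored when it is brought close to a complementary N-terminal luciferase fragment carried on a partner protein.

The associated work describes a split luciferase reporter for detecting a cellular macromolecular complex. In line with this, the plasmid is intended for co-expression with a matching N-terminal luciferase fusion, so that the incorporation of hDib1 into its complex, or its association with binding partners, can be monitored in mammalian cells. The record does not specify the partner construct or the source species of the luciferase.
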