>Addgene plasmid #58789 | pSPlit-OC-hDib1 | addgene partial sequence | sequence record 93709 | CMV-F 5'-CGCAAATGGGCGGTAGGCGTG-3'
CTAGAGAACCCACTGCTTACTGGCTTATCGAAATTAATACGACTCACTATAGGGAGACCCAAGCTTATGG
ACTACAAGGACGACGATGACAAGGAACTAGCTCTAGTTGAATTCATGTCGTACATGCTCCCGCACCTGCA
CAACGGCTGGCAGGTGGACCAGGCCATCCTCTCGGAGGAGGACCGCGTGGTCGTCATCCGCTTCGGCCAC
GACTGGGATCCTACGTGCATGAAGATGGACGAGGTCCTGTACAGCATCGCCGAGAAGGTTAAAAATTTTG
CAGTTATTTATCTTGTGGATATTACAGAAGTGCCTGACTTCAACAAAATGTATGAGTTATACGATCCATG
TACTGTCATGTTTTTCTTCAGGAACAAGCACATCATGATTGACTTGGGGACTGGCAACAACAACAAGATT
AACTGGGCCATGGAGGACAAGCAGGAGATGGTGGACATCATCGAGACGGTGTACCGCGGGGCCCGCAAAG
GCCGCGGCCTGGTGGTGTCCCCCAAGGACTACTCCACCAAGTACCGCTACCTCGAGGGTACCGGTGGTGG
TGGTGGTAGTGGTGGTGGTGGATCCGGACCTATGATTATGTCCGGTTATGTAAACAATCCGGAAGCGACC
AACGCCTTGATTGACAAGGATGGATGGCTACATTCTGGAGACATAGCTTACTGGGACGAAGACGAACACT
TCTTCATAGTTGACCGCTTGAAGTCTTTAATTAAATACAAAGGATATCAGGTGGCCCCCGCTGAATTGGA
ATCGATATTGTTACAACACCCCAACATCTTCGACGCGGGCGTGCAGGTC
