>Addgene plasmid #58789 | pSPlit-OC-hDib1 | addgene partial sequence | sequence record 93726 | BGH-rev 5'-TAGAAGGCACAGTCGAGG-3'
CTATAGAATAGGGCCCTCTAGATGCATGCTCGATCGAGTTACAATTTGGACTTTCCGCCCTTCTTGGCCT
TTATGAGGATCTCTCTGATTTTTCTTGCGTCGAGTTTTCCGGTAAGACCTTTCGGTACTTCGTCCACAAA
CACAACTCCTCCGCGCAACTTTTTCGCGGTTGTTACTTGACTGGCGACGTAATCCACGATCTCTTTTTCC
GTCATCGTCTTTCCGTGCTCCAAAACAACAACGGCGGCGGGAAGTTCACCGGCGTCATCGTCGGGAAGAC
CTGCCACGCCCGCGTCGAAGATGTTGGGGTGTTGTAACAATATCGATTCCAATTCAGCGGGGGCCACCTG
ATATCCTTTGTATTTAATTAAAGACTTCAAGCGGTCAACTATGAAGAAGTGTTCGTCTTCGTCCCAGTAA
GCTATGTCTCCAGAATGTAGCCATCCATCCTTGTCAATCAAGGCGTTGGTCGCTTCCGGATTGTTTACAT
AACCGGACATAATCATAGGTCCGGATCCACCACCACCACTACCACCACCACCACCGGTACCCTCGAGGTA
GCGGTACTTGGTGGAGTAGTCCTTGGGGGACACCACCAGGCCGCGGCCTTTGCGGGCCCCGCGGTACACC
GTCTCGATGATGTCCACCATCTCCTGCTTGTCCTCCATGGCCCAGTTAATCTTGTTGTTGTTGCCAGTCC
CCAAGTCAATCATGATGTGCTTGTTCCTGAAGAAAAACATGACAGTACATGGATCGTATAACTCATACAT
TTTGTTGAAGTCAGGCACTTCTGTAATATCCACAAGATAAATAACTGCAAAATTTTTAACCTTCTCGGCG
ATGCTGTACAGGACCTCGTCCATCTTCATGCACGTAGGATCCCAGTCGTGGCCGAAGCGGATGACGAACC
ACGC
